Addgene plasmid #63964: pST50Trc2-STRHISNDHFR
Purpose: (Empty Backbone) Position 2 transfer plasmid for pST44 polycistronic plasmid suite; N-term cleavable double tag; contains DHFR gene in BamHI-NgoMIV cassette as positive control
Depositing lab: Song Tan. Depositing organization: Pennsylvania State University. Publication: The pST44 polycistronic expression system for producing protein complexes in Escherichia coli. Tan S, Kern RC, Selleck W. Protein Expr Purif. 2005 Apr;40(2):385-95. 10.1016/j.pep.2004.12.002 PubMed 15766881.
Backbone
  Vector backbone: pST50Trc
  Vector type: Bacterial Expression
  Tag / fusion protein: 6xHis & Strep II (STR); TEV cleavable (N terminal on backbone)
Growth in bacteria
  Bacterial resistance: Ampicillin, 100 μg/mL
  Growth temperature: 37°C
  Growth strain: DH5alpha
  Copy number: Unknown
Gene/Insert
  Gene/Insert name: None
  Tag / fusion protein: 6xHis & Strep II (STR); TEV cleavable (N terminal on backbone)
Terms and licenses: Academic/Nonprofit Terms; Industry Terms: Not Available to Industry
Depositor comments: Replace DHFR with GOI using BamHI/NgoMIV; Clone out cassette using EcoRI/HindIII
How to cite: pST50Trc2-STRHISNDHFR was a gift from Song Tan (Addgene plasmid # 63964 ; http://n2t.net/addgene:63964 ; RRID:Addgene_63964)
