[The description below was written by a language model from this plasmid's Addgene catalogue record and pLannotate feature annotations shown in this document.]
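Description:
pST50Trc2-STRHISNDHFR is a 3,373 nt bacterial expression plasmid on the pST50Trc backbone that serves as the position 2 transfer vector of the pST44 polycistronic suite, a system for co-expressing the subunits of protein complexes in Escherichia coli. It is catalogued as an empty backbone. It is propagated in E. coli under ampicillin selection, with the TEM beta-lactamase gene (bla) driven by its own promoter and followed by an fd terminator. Replication depends on a ColE1/pMB1-type origin, which is accompanied by the pBR322 bom region and the rop gene. The presence of rop suggests moderated rather than very high copy number, although the catalogue lists copy number as unknown.

The expression cassette is a translational unit driven by the T7 promoter and the efficient phage T7 gene 10 ribosome binding site, and it ends at a T7 terminator, so expression requires a host supplying T7 RNA polymerase. Downstream of the RBS lies an N-terminal double affinity tag made up of Strep-tag II and a 6xHis tag, followed by a TEV protease site that allows the tags to be removed after purification. Several short annotations in this region (capTEV, 9xHis, SET1 fragments) appear to be partial matches of the annotation software to the tag and flanking T7 sequences rather than separate functional elements.

The E. coli dihydrofolate reductase gene (folA) occupies the BamHI–NgoMIV cloning cassette as a positive control for expression. Users replace DHFR with their gene of interest using those two sites. The resulting tagged translation cassette is then excised with EcoRI and HindIII and moved into the second position of a pST44 polycistronic plasmid.
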