Features (pLannotate 1.2.2; 16 found; start..end, strand, type, name):
     27..45      +  promoter       T7 promoter: promoter for bacteriophage T7 RNA polymerase
    101..123     +  RBS            RBS: efficient ribosome binding site from bacteriophage T7 gene 10 (Olins and Rangwala, 1989)
    140..159     +  CDS            Strep-Tag II (fragment): peptide that binds Strep-Tactin®, an engineered form of streptavidin
    173..189     +  CDS            capTEV™ (fragment): composite tag for in vivo biotinylation, TEV protease cleavage, and 6xHis tagging
    202..218     -  CDS            9xHis (fragment): 9xHis affinity tag
    218..236     +  CDS            TEV site (fragment): tobacco etch virus (TEV) protease recognition and cleavage site
    242..715     +  CDS            folA: DYR_ECOLI - Also known as tmrA. Experimental evidence at protein level: Swiss-Prot protein existence level 1. Key enzyme in folate metabolism. Catalyzes an essential reaction for de novo glycine and purine synthesis, and for DNA precursor synthesis. From Escherichia coli (strain K12).
    762..811     +  CDS            SET1 (fragment): solubility-enhancement tag derived from T7 phage gene 10B
    819..866     +  terminator     T7 terminator: transcription terminator for bacteriophage T7 RNA polymerase
    931..1022    +  promoter       AmpR promoter: bla
   1023..1880    +  CDS            bla: BLAT_ECOLX - Experimental evidence at protein level: Swiss-Prot protein existence level 1. TEM-type are the most prevalent beta-lactamases in enterobacteria; they hydrolyze the beta-lactam bond in susceptible beta-lactam antibiotics, thus conferring resistance to penicillins and cephalosporins. TEM-3 and TEM-4 are capable of hydrolyzing cefotaxime and ceftazidime. TEM-5 is capable of hydrolyzing ceftazidime. TEM-6 is capable of hydrolyzing ceftazidime and aztreonam. TEM-8/CAZ-2, TEM- 16/CAZ-7 and TEM-24/CAZ-6 are markedly active against ceftazidime. IRT- 4 shows resistance to beta-lactamase in
   1887..1926    +  terminator     fd terminator: central terminator from bacteriophage fd (Otsuka and Kunisawa, 1982)
   1957..2545    +  rep_origin     ori: high-copy-number ColE1/pMB1/pBR322/pUC origin of replication
   2731..2870    -  misc_feature   bom: basis of mobility region from pBR322
   2972..3163    -  CDS            rop: Rop protein, which maintains plasmids at low copy number; rop
   3203..3313    +  CDS            mbeC (fragment): MBEC_ECOLX - Experimental evidence at protein level: Swiss-Prot protein existence level 1. Required for efficient mobilization of ColE1 plasmid and is thus essential to promote the specific transfer of the plasmid during conjugation. Probably functions by inducing DNA bending, helping the MbeA relaxase to melt the DNA around the nic site and cleave the phosphodiester bond. Binds specifically double-stranded DNA (dsDNA) containing the ColE1 oriT but does not recognize the inverted repeat (IR). From Escherichia coli.
>Addgene plasmid #63964 | pST50Trc2-STRHISNDHFR | depositor full sequence | sequence record 177370 | Full Sequence
GGCACCATGCATCGATCCCGCGAAATTAATACGACTCACTATAGGGAGACCACAACGGTTTCCCTCCGGC
TCCGGAGAGCTCCAATTGGAATTCAATAATTTTGTTTAACTTTAAGAAGGAGATATACATATGGCAAGCT
GGAGCCACCCGCAGTTCGAGAAAGGATCTAGCCATCATCATCATCATCACAGCAGCGGATCTGGTGGTGG
TGGTGGTGAAAACCTGTACTTCCAGGGATCCATCAGTCTGATTGCGGCGCTAGCGGTAGATCGCGTTATC
GGCATGGAAAACGCCATGCCATGGAACCTGCCTGCCGATCTCGCCTGGTTTAAACGCAACACCTTAAATA
AACCCGTGATTATGGGGCGCCATACCTGGGAATCAATCGGTAGGCCTTTGCCCGGCCGCAAAAATATTAT
CCTCAGCAGTCAACCCGGGACCGATGATCGGGTTACCTGGGTTAAATCGGTCGACGAAGCCATCGCGGCG
TGTGGTGACGTACCAGAAATCATGGTGATTGGCGGCGGACGCGTTTATGAACAGTTCTTGCCAAAAGCGC
AAAAACTGTATCTGACGCATATCGATGCAGAAGTGGAAGGCGACACCCATTTTCCGGATTACGAGCCGGA
TGACTGGGAATCGGTATTCAGCGAATTCCACGATGCTGATGCGCAGAACTCGCATAGCTATTGTTTCGAA
ATCCTCGAGCGTCGTGCCGGCTAATGTACAAAGCTTGGTACCACGCGTGCGCGCTGATCCGGCTGCTAAC
AAAGCCCGAAAGGAAGCTGAGTTGGCTGCTGCCACCGCTGAGCAATAACTAGCATAACCCCTTGGGGCCT
CTAAACGGGTCTTGAGGGGTTTTTTGCTGAAAGGAGGAACTATATCGGGATTAGCCCGCCTAATGAGCGG
GCTTTTTTTTAATTCCCCTATTTGTTTATTTTTCTAAATACATTCAAATATGTATCCGCTCATGAGACAA
TAACCCTGATAAATGCTTCAATAATATTGAAAAAGGAAGAGTATGAGTATTCAACATTTCCGTGTCGCCC
TTATTCCCTTTTTTGCGGCATTTTGCCTTCCTGTTTTTGCTCACCCAGAAACGCTCGTGAAAGTAAAAGA
CGCAGAGGACCAATTGGGGGCACGAGTGGGATACATAGAACTGGACTTGAATAGCGGTAAAATCCTTGAG
AGTTTTCGCCCTGAAGAGCGTTTTCCAATGATGAGCACTTTCAAAGTTCTGCTATGTGGAGCAGTATTAT
CCCGTGTAGATGCGGGGCAAGAGCAACTCGGACGACGAATACACTATTCGCAGAATGACTTGGTTGAATA
CTCCCCAGTGACAGAAAAGCACCTTACGGACGGAATGACGGTAAGAGAATTATGTAGTGCCGCCATAACG
ATGAGTGATAACACTGCGGCGAACTTACTTCTGACAACCATCGGTGGACCGAAGGAATTAACCGCTTTTT
TGCACAATATGGGAGACCATGTAACTCGCCTTGACCGTTGGGAACCAGAACTGAATGAAGCCATACCAAA
CGACGAGCGAGACACCACAATGCCTGCGGCAATGGCAACAACATTACGCAAACTATTAACTGGCGAACTA
CTTACTCTGGCTTCACGGCAACAATTAATAGACTGGCTTGAAGCGGATAAAGTTGCAGGACCACTACTGC
GTTCGGCACTTCCTGCTGGCTGGTTTATTGCTGATAAATCTGGGGCAGGAGAGCGTGGTTCACGGGGTAT
CATTGCCGCACTTGGACCAGATGGTAAGCCTTCCCGTATCGTAGTTATCTACACGACGGGTAGTCAGGCA
ACTATGGACGAACGAAATAGACAGATTGCTGAAATAGGGGCTTCACTGATTAAGCATTGGTAAACCGATA
CAATTAAAGGCTCCTTTTGGAGCCTTTTTTTTTGGACGGACCGGTAGAAAAGATCAAAGGATCTTCTTGA
GATCCTTTTTTTCTGCGCGTAATCTGCTGCTTGCAAACAAAAAAACCACCGCTACCAGCGGTGGTTTGTT
TGCCGGATCAAGAGCTACCAACTCTTTTTCCGAAGGTAACTGGCTTCAGCAGAGCGCAGATACCAAATAC
TGTCCTTCTAGTGTAGCCGTAGTTAGGCCACCACTTCAAGAACTCTGTAGCACCGCCTACATACCTCGCT
CTGCTAATCCTGTTACCAGTGGCTGCTGCCAGTGGCGATAAGTCGTGTCTTACCGGGTTGGACTCAAGAC
GATAGTTACCGGATAAGGCGCAGCGGTCGGGCTGAACGGGGGGTTCGTGCACACAGCCCAGCTTGGAGCG
AACGACCTACACCGAACTGAGATACCTACAGCGTGAGCTATGAGAAAGCGCCACGCTTCCCGAAGGGAGA
AAGGCGGACAGGTATCCGGTAAGCGGCAGGGTCGGAACAGGAGAGCGCACGAGGGAGCTTCCAGGGGGAA
ACGCCTGGTATCTTTATAGTCCTGTCGGGTTTCGCCACCTCTGACTTGAGCGTCGATTTTTGTGATGCTC
GTCAGGGGGGCGGAGCCTATGGAAAAACGCCAGCAACGCGGCCTTTTTACGGTTCCTGGCCTTTTGCTGG
CCTTTTGCTCACATGTTCTTTCCTGCGTTATCCCCTGATTCTGTGGATAACCGTATTACCGCCTTTGAGT
GAGCTGATACCGCTCGCCGCAGCCGAACGACCGAGCGCAGCGAGTCAGTGAGCGAGGAAGCGGAAGAGCG
CCTGATGCGGTATTTTCTCCTTACGCATCTGTGCGGTATTTCACACCGCAATGGTGCACTCTCAGTACAA
TCTGCTCTGATGCCGCATAGTTAAGCCAGTATACACTCCGCTATCGCTACGTGACTGGGTCATGGCTGCG
CCCCGACACCCGCCAACACCCGCTGACGCGCCCTGACGGGCTTGTCTGCTCCCGGCATCCGCTTACAGAC
AAGCTGTGACCGTCTCCGGGAGCTGCATGTGTCAGAGGTTTTCACCGTCATCACCGAAACGCGCGAGGCA
GCTGCGGTAAAGCTCATCAGCGTGGTCGTGAAGCGATTCACAGATGTCTGCCTGTTCATCCGCGTCCAGC
TCGTTGAGTTTCTCCAGAAGCGTTAATGTCTGGCTTCTGATAAAGCGGGCCATGTTAAGGGCGGTTTTTT
CCTGTTTGGTCACTGATGCCTCCGTGTAAGGGGGATTTCTGTTCATGGGGTAATGATACCGATGAAACGA
GAGAGGATGCTCACGATACGGGTTACTGATGATGAACATGCCCGGTTACTGGAACGTTGTGAGGGTAAAC
AACTGGCGGTATGGATGCGGCGGGACCAGAGAAAAATCACTCAGGGTCAATGCCAGCGCTTCGTTAATAC
AGATGTAGGTGTT
