>Addgene plasmid #63964 | pST50Trc2-STRHISNDHFR | addgene partial sequence | sequence record 126183 | T7term 5'-GCTAGTTATTGCTCAGCGG-3'
GCACGACGCTCGAGGATTTCGAAACAATAGCTATGCGAGTTCTGCGCATCAGCATCGTGGAATTCGCTGA
ATACCGATTCCCAGTCATCCGGCTCGTAATCCGGAAAATGGGTGTCGCCTTCCACTTCTGCATCGATATG
CGTCAGATACAGTTTTTGCGCTTTTGGCAAGAACTGTTCATAAACGCGTCCGCCGCCAATCACCATGATT
TCTGGTACGTCACCACACGCCGCGATGGCTTCGTCGACCGATTTAACCCAGGTAACCCGATCATCGGTCC
CGGGTTGACTGCTGAGGATAATATTTTTGCGGCCGGGCAAAGGCCTACCGATTGATTCCCAGGTATGGCG
CCCCATAATCACGGGTTTATTTAAGGTGTTGCGTTTAAACCAGGCGAGATCGGCAGGCAGGTTCCATGGC
ATGGCGTTTTCCATGCCGATAACGCGATCTACCGCTAGCGCCGCAATCAGACTGATGGATCCCTGGAAGT
ACAGGTTTTCACCACCACCACCACCAGATCCGCTGCTGTGATGATGATGATGATGGCTAGATCCTTTCTC
GAACTGCGGGTGGCTCCAGCTTGCCATATGTATATCTCCTTCTTAAAGTTAAACAAAATTATTGAATTCC
AATTGGAGCTCTCCGGAGCCGGAGGGAAACCGTTGTGGTCTCCCTATAGTGAGTCGTATTAATTTCGCGG
GATCGATGCATGGTGCCAACACCTACATCTGTATTAACGAAGCGCTGGCA
